>Addgene plasmid #161686 | IDG_CACNB4_OE_1 | addgene full sequence | sequence record 319673 | Addgene NGS Result
GCTCGAGGGGGCCCGGGGTTATTAATAGTAATCAATTACGGGGTCATTAGTTCATAGCCCATATATGGAG
TTCCGCGTTACATAACTTACGGTAAATGGCCCGCCTGGCTGACCGCCCAACGACCCCCGCCCATTGACGT
CAATAATGACGTATGTTCCCATAGTAACGCCAATAGGGACTTTCCATTGACGTCAATGGGTGGAGTATTT
ACGGTAAACTGCCCACTTGGCAGTACATCAAGTGTATCATATGCCAAGTACGCCCCCTATTGACGTCAAT
GACGGTAAATGGCCCGCCTGGCATTATGCCCAGTACATGACCTTATGGGACTTTCCTACTTGGCAGTACA
TCTACGTATTAGTCATCGCTATTACCATGGTGATGCGGTTTTGGCAGTACATCAATGGGCGTGGATAGCG
GTTTGACTCACGGGGATTTCCAAGTCTCCACCCCATTGACGTCAATGGGAGTTTGTTTTGGCACCAAAAT
CAACGGGACTTTCCAAAATGTCGTAACAACTCCGCCCCATTGACGCAAATGGGCGGTAGGCGTGTACGGT
GGGAGGTCTATATAAGCAGAGCTCTCTGGCTAACTGTCGGGATCAACAAGTTTGTACAAAAAAGTTGGCA
CCATGTCCTCCTCCTCCTACGCCAAGAACGGGACCGCGGACGGGCCGCACTCCCCCACCTCGCAGGTGGC
CCGAGGCACCACAACCCGGAGGAGCAGGTTGAAAAGATCCGATGGCAGCACCACTTCGACCAGCTTCATC
CTCAGACAGGGTTCAGCGGATTCCTACACAAGCAGGCCGTCTGACTCCGATGTCTCTTTGGAAGAGGACC
GGGAAGCAATTCGACAGGAGAGAGAACAGCAAGCAGCTATCCAGCTTGAGAGAGCAAAGTCCAAACCTGT
AGCATTTGCCGTGAAGACAAATGTGAGCTACTGCGGCGCCCTGGACGAGGATGTGCCTGTTCCAAGCACA
GCTATCTCCTTTGATGCTAAAGACTTTCTACATATTAAAGAGAAATATAACAATGATTGGTGGATAGGAA
GGCTGGTGAAAGAGGGCTGTGAAATTGGCTTCATTCCAAGTCCACTCAGATTGGAGAACATACGGATCCA
GCAAGAACAAAAAAGAGGACGTTTTCACGGAGGGAAATCAAGTGGAAATTCTTCTTCAAGTCTTGGAGAA
ATGGTATCTGGGACATTCCGAGCAACTCCCACATCAACAGCAAAACAGAAGCAAAAAGTGACGGAGCACA
TTCCTCCTTACGATGTTGTACCGTCAATGCGTCCGGTGGTGTTAGTGGGGCCGTCACTGAAAGGTTACGA
GGTAACAGACATGATGCAGAAAGCCCTCTTTGATTTCCTGAAGCACAGGTTTGATGGGAGGATTTCAATA
ACGAGAGTGACAGCTGACATTTCTCTTGCTAAGAGGTCTGTCCTAAATAATCCCAGCAAGAGAGCAATAA
TTGAACGTTCGAACACCCGGTCCAGCTTAGCGGAAGTACAAAGTGAAATTGAAAGAATCTTTGAGTTGGC
AAGATCTTTGCAACTGGTTGTTCTTGATGCAGACACCATCAATCACCCAGCACAACTTATAAAGACTTCC
TTAGCACCAATTATTGTTCATGTAAAAGTCTCATCTCCAAAGGTTTTACAGCGGTTGATTAAATCTAGAG
GAAAGTCACAAAGTAAACACTTGAATGTTCAACTGGTGGCAGCTGATAAACTTGCACAATGCCCCCCAGA
AATGTTTGATGTTATATTGGATGAAAATCAGCTTGAGGATGCATGTGAACATCTAGGGGAGTACCTGGAG
GCGTACTGGCGTGCCACCCACACAACCAGTAGCACACCCATGACCCCGCTGCTGGGAAGGAATTTGGGCT
CCACGGCACTCTCACCATATCCCACAGCAATTTCTGGGTTACAGAGTCAGCGAATGAGGCACAGCAACCA
CTCCACAGAGAACTCTCCAATTGAAAGACGAAGTCTAATGACCTCTGATGAAAATTATCACAATGAAAGG
GCTCGGAAGAGTAGGAACCGCTTGTCTTCCAGTTCTCAGCATAGCCGAGATCATTACCCTCTTGTGGAAG
AAGATTACCCTGACTCATACCAGGACACTTACAAACCCCATAGGAACCGAGGATCACCTGGGGGATATAG
CCATGACTCCCGACATAGGCTTTTGCCAACTTTCTTGTACAAAGTGGTTGGTAAGCCTATCCCTAACCCT
CTCCTCGGTCTCGATTCTACGTAGTAATGAGCTAGCGCTAACCGGTGGCGCGTTAAGTCGACAATCAACC
TCTGGATTACAAAATTTGTGAAAGATTGACTGGTATTCTTAACTATGTTGCTCCTTTTACGCTATGTGGA
TACGCTGCTTTAATGCCTTTGTATCATGCTATTGCTTCCCGTATGGCTTTCATTTTCTCCTCCTTGTATA
AATCCTGGTTGCTGTCTCTTTATGAGGAGTTGTGGCCCGTTGTCAGGCAACGTGGCGTGGTGTGCACTGT
GTTTGCTGACGCAACCCCCACTGGTTGGGGCATTGCCACCACCTGTCAGCTCCTTTCCGGGACTTTCGCT
TTCCCCCTCCCTATTGCCACGGCGGAACTCATCGCCGCCTGCCTTGCCCGCTGCTGGACAGGGGCTCGGC
TGTTGGGCACTGACAATTCCGTGGTGTTGTCGGGGAAATCATCGTCCTTTCCTTGGCTGCTCGCCTGTGT
TGCCACCTGGATTCTGCGCGGGACGTCCTTCTGCTACGTCCCTTCGGCCCTCAATCCAGCGGACCTTCCT
TCCCGCGGCCTGCTGCCGGCTCTGCGGCCTCTTCCGCGTCTTCGCCTTCGCCCTCAGACGAGTCGGATCT
CCCTTTGGGCCGCCTCCCCGCGTCGACTTTAAGACCAATGACTTACAAGGCAGCTGTAGATCTTAGCCAC
TTTTTAAAAGAAAAGGGGGGACTGGAAGGGCTAATTCACTCCCAACGAAGACAAGATCTGCTTTTTGCTT
GTACTGGGTCTCTCTGGTTAGACCAGATCTGAGCCTGGGAGCTCTCTGGCTAACTAGGGAACCCACTGCT
TAAGCCTCAATAAAGCTTGCCTTGAGTGCTTCAAGTAGTGTGTGCCCGTCTGTTGTGTGACTCTGGTAAC
TAGAGATCCCTCAGACCCTTTTAGTCAGTGTGGAAAATCTCTAGCAGTACGTATAGTAGTTCATGTCATC
TTATTATTCAGTATTTATAACTTGCAAAGAAATGAATATCAGAGAGTGAGAGGAACTTGTTTATTGCAGC
TTATAATGGTTACAAATAAAGCAATAGCATCACAAATTTCACAAATAAAGCATTTTTTTCACTGCATTCT
AGTTGTGGTTTGTCCAAACTCATCAATGTATCTTATCATGTCTGGCTCTAGCTATCCCGCCCCTAACTCC
GCCCATCCCGCCCCTAACTCCGCCCAGTTCCGCCCATTCTCCGCCCCATGGCTGACTAATTTTTTTTATT
TATGCAGAGGCCGAGGCCGCCTCGGCCTCTGAGCTATTCCAGAAGTAGTGAGGAGGCTTTTTTGGAGGCC
TAGGGACGTACCCAATTCGCCCTATAGTGAGTCGTATTACGCGCGCTCACTGGCCGTCGTTTTACAACGT
CGTGACTGGGAAAACCCTGGCGTTACCCAACTTAATCGCCTTGCAGCACATCCCCCTTTCGCCAGCTGGC
GTAATAGCGAAGAGGCCCGCACCGATCGCCCTTCCCAACAGTTGCGCAGCCTGAATGGCGAATGGG
[124 nt withheld, positions 3777-3900]
C
[91 nt withheld, positions 3902-3992]
A
[49 nt withheld, positions 3994-4042]
CCTTTGACGTTGGAGTCCACGTTCTTT
[37 nt withheld, positions 4070-4106]
ACCCTATCTCGGTCTATTCTTTTGATTTATAAGGGATTTTGCCGATTTCGGCCTATTGGTTAAAAAATGA
GCTGATTTAACAAAAATTTAACGCGAATTTTAACAAAATATTAACGCTTACAATTTAGGTGGCACTTTTC
GGGGAAATGTGCGCGGAACCCCTATTTGTTTATTTTTCTAAATACATTCAAATATGTATCCGCTCATGAG
ACAATAACCCTGATAAATGCTTCAATAATATTGAAAAAGGAAGAGTATGAGTATTCAACATTTCCGTGTC
GCCCTTATTCCCTTTTTTGCGGCATTTTGCCTTCCTGTTTTTGCTCACCCAGAAACGCTGGTGAAAGTAA
AAGATGCTGAAGATCAGTTGGGTGCACGAGTGGGTTACATCGAACTGGATCTCAACAGCGGTAAGATCCT
TGAGAGTTTTCGCCCCGAAGAACGTTTTCCAATGATGAGCACTTTTAAAGTTCTGCTATGTGGCGCGGTA
TTATCCCGTATTGACGCCGGGCAAGAGCAACTCGGTCGCCGCATACACTATTCTCAGAATGACTTGGTTG
AGTACTCACCAGTCACAGAAAAGCATCTTACGGATGGCATGACAGTAAGAGAATTATGCAGTGCTGCCAT
AACCATGAGTGATAACACTGCGGCCAACTTACTTCTGACAACGATCGGAGGACCGAAGGAGCTAACCGCT
TTTTTGCACAACATGGGGGATCATGTAACTCGCCTTGATCGTTGGGAACCGGAGCTGAATGAAGCCATAC
CAAACGACGAGCGTGACACCACGATGCCTGTAGCAATGGCAACAACGTTGCGCAAACTATTAACTGGCGA
ACTACTTACTCTAGCTTCCCGGCAACAATTAATAGACTGGATGGAGGCGGATAAAGTTGCAGGACCACTT
CTGCGCTCGGCCCTTCCGGCTGGCTGGTTTATTGCTGATAAATCTGGAGCCGGTGAGCGTGGGTCTCGCG
GTATCATTGCAGCACTGGGGCCAGATGGTAAGCCCTCCCGTATCGTAGTTATCTACACGACGGGGAGTCA
GGCAACTATGGATGAACGAAATAGACAGATCGCTGAGATAGGTGCCTCACTGATTAAGCATTGGTAACTG
TCAGACCAAGTTTACTCATATATACTTTAGATTGATTTAAAACTTCATTTTTAATTTAAAAGGATCTAGG
TGAAGATCCTTTTTGATAATCTCATGACCAAAATCCCTTAACGTGAGTTTTCGTTCCACTGAGCGTCAGA
CCCCGTAGAAAAGATCAAAGGATCTTCTTGAGATCCTTTTTTTCTGCGCGTAATCTGCTGCTTGCAAACA
AAAAAACCACCGCTACCAGCGGTGGTTTGTTTGCCGGATCAAGAGCTACCAACTCTTTTTCCGAAGGTAA
CTGGCTTCAGCAGAGCGCAGATACCAAATACTGTTCTTCTAGTGTAGCCGTAGTTAGGCCACCACTTCAA
GAACTCTGTAGCACCGCCTACATACCTCGCTCTGCTAATCCTGTTACCAGTGGCTGCTGCCAGTGGCGAT
AAGTCGTGTCTTACCGGGTTGGACTCAAGACGATAGTTACCGGATAAGGCGCAGCGGTCGGGCTGAACGG
GGGGTTCGTGCACACAGCCCAGCTTGGAGCGAACGACCTACACCGAACTGAGATACCTACAGCGTGAGCT
ATGAGAAAGCGCCACGCTTCCCGAAGGGAGAAAGGCGGACAGGTATCCGGTAAGCGGCAGGGTCGGAACA
GGAGAGCGCACGAGGGAGCTTCCAGGGGGAAACGCCTGGTATCTTTATAGTCCTGTCGGGTTTCGCCACC
TCTGACTTGAGCGTCGATTTTTGTGATGCTCGTCAGGGGGGCGGAGCCTATGGAAAAACGCCAGCAACGC
GGCCTTTTTACGGTTCCTGGCCTTTTGCTGGCCTTTTGCTCACATGTTCTTTCCTGCGTTATCCCCTGAT
TCTGTGGATAACCGTATTACCGCCTTTGAGTGAGCTGATACCGCTCGCCGCAGCCGAACGACCGAGCGCA
GCGAGTCAGTGAGCGAGGAAGCGGAAGAGCGCCCAATACGCAAACCGCCTCTCCCCGCGCGTTGGCCGAT
TCATTAATGCAGCTGGCACGACAGGTTTCCCGACTGGAAAGCGGGCAGTGAGCGCAACGCAATTAATGTG
AGTTAGCTCACTCATTAGGCACCCCAGGCTTTACACTTTATGCTTCCGGCTCGTATGTTGTGTGGAATTG
TGAGCGGATAACAATTTCACACAGGAAACAGCTATGACCATGATTACGCCAAGCGCGCAATTAACCCTCA
CTAAAGGGAACAAAAGCTGGAGCTGCAAGCTTAATGTAGTCTTATGCAATACTCTTGTAGTCTTGCAACA
TGGTAACGATGAGTTAGCAACATGCCTTACAAGGAGAGAAAAAGCACCGTGCATGCCGATTGGTGGAAGT
AAGGTGGTACGATCGTGCCTTATTAGGAAGGCAACAGACGGGTCTGACATGGATTGGACGAACCACTGAA
TTGCCGCATTGCAGAGATATTGTATTTAAGTGCCTAGCTCGATACATAAACGGGTCTCTCTGGTTAGACC
AGATCTGAGCCTGGGAGCTCTCTGGCTAACTAGGGAACCCACTGCTTAAGCCTCAATAAAGCTTGCCTTG
AGTGCTTCAAGTAGTGTGTGCCCGTCTGTTGTGTGACTCTGGTAACTAGAGATCCCTCAGACCCTTTTAG
TCAGTGTGGAAAATCTCTAGCAGTGGCGCCCGAACAGGGACTTGAAAGCGAAAGGGAAACCAGAGGAGCT
CTCTCGACGCAGGACTCGGCTTGCTGAAGCGCGCACGGCAAGAGGCGAGGGGCGGCGACTGGTGAGTACG
CCAAAAATTTTGACTAGCGGAGGCTAGAAGGAGAGAGATGGGTGCGAGAGCGTCAGTATTAAGCGGGGGA
GAATTAGATCGCGATGGGAAAAAATTCGGTTAAGGCCAGGGGGAAAGAAAAAATATAAATTAAAACATAT
AGTATGGGCAAGCAGGGAGCTAGAACGATTCGCAGTTAATCCTGGCCTGTTAGAAACATCAGAAGGCTGT
AGACAAATACTGGGACAGCTACAACCATCCCTTCAGACAGGATCAGAAGAACTTAGATCATTATATAATA
CAGTAGCAACCCTCTATTGTGTGCATCAAAGGATAGAGATAAAAGACACCAAGGAAGCTTTAGACAAGAT
AGAGGAAGAGCAAAACAAAAGTAAGACCACCGCACAGCAAGCGGCCGCTGATCTTCAGACCTGGAGGAGG
AGATATGAGGGACAATTGGAGAAGTGAATTATATAAATATAAAGTAGTAAAAATTGAACCATTAGGAGTA
GCACCCACCAAGGCAAAGAGAAGAGTGGTGCAGAGAGAAAAAAGAGCAGTGGGAATAGGAGCTTTGTTCC
TTGGGTTCTTGGGAGCAGCAGGAAGCACTATGGGCGCAGCGTCAATGACGCTGACGGTACAGGCCAGACA
ATTATTGTCTGGTATAGTGCAGCAGCAGAACAATTTGCTGAGGGCTATTGAGGCGCAACAGCATCTGTTG
CAACTCACAGTCTGGGGCATCAAGCAGCTCCAGGCAAGAATCCTGGCTGTGGAAAGATACCTAAAGGATC
AACAGCTCCTGGGGATTTGGGGTTGCTCTGGAAAACTCATTTGCACCACTGCTGTGCCTTGGAATGCTAG
TTGGAGTAATAAATCTCTGGAACAGATTTGGAATCACACGACCTGGATGGAGTGGGACAGAGAAATTAAC
AATTACACAAGCTTAATACACTCCTTAATTGAAGAATCGCAAAACCAGCAAGAAAAGAATGAACAAGAAT
TATTGGAATTAGATAAATGGGCAAGTTTGTGGAATTGGTTTAACATAACAAATTGGCTGTGGTATATAAA
ATTATTCATAATGATAGTAGGAGGCTTGGTAGGTTTAAGAATAGTTTTTGCTGTACTTTCTATAGTGAAT
AGAGTTAGGCAGGGATATTCACCATTATCGTTTCAGACCCACCTCCCAACCCCGAGGGGACCCTTGCGCC
TTTTCCAAGGCAGCCCTGGGTTTGCGCAGGGACGCGGCTGCTCTGGGCGTGGTTCCGGGAAACGCAGCGG
CGCCGACCCTGGGTCTCGCACATTCTTCACGTCCGTTCGCAGCGTCACCCGGATCTTCGCCGCTACCCTT
GTGGGCCCCCCGGCGACGCTTCCTGCTCCGCCCCTAAGTCGGGAAGGTTCCTTGCGGTTCGCGGCGTGCC
GGACGTGACAAACGGAAGCCGCACGTCTCACTAGTACCCTCGCAGACGGACAGCGCCAGGGAGCAATGGC
AGCGCGCCGACCGCGATGGGCTGTGGCCAATAGCGGCTGCTCAGCAGGGCGCGCCGAGAGCAGCGGCCGG
GAAGGGGCGGTGCGGGAGGCGGGGTGTGGGGCGGTAGTGTGGGCCCTGTTCCTGCCCGCGCGGTGTTCCG
CATTCTGCAAGCCTCCGGAGCGCACGTCGGCAGTCGGCTCCCTCGTTGACCGAATCACCGACCTCTCTCC
CCAGGGGGTACCACCATGGCCAAGCCTTTGTCTCAAGAAGAATCCACCCTCATTGAAAGAGCAACGGCTA
CAATCAACAGCATCCCCATCTCTGAAGACTACAGCGTCGCCAGCGCAGCTCTCTCTAGCGACGGCCGCAT
CTTCACTGGTGTCAATGTATATCATTTTACTGGGGGACCTTGTGCAGAACTCGTGGTGCTGGGCACTGCT
GCTGCTGCGGCAGCTGGCAACCTGACTTGTATCGTCGCGATCGGAAATGAGAACAGGGGCATCTTGAGCC
CCTGCGGACGGTGCCGACAGGTGCTTCTCGATCTGCATCCTGGGATCAAAGCCATAGTGAAGGACAGTGA
TGGACAGCCGACGGCAGTTGGGATTCGTGAATTGCTGCCCTCTGGTTATGTGTGGGAGGGCCTGCAGCTG
CAGTAGTAAGAATTCTAGATCTTGAGACAAATGGCAGTATTCATCCACAATTTTAAAAGAAAAGGGGGGA
TTGGGGGGTACAGTGCAGGGGAAAGAATAGTAGACATAATAGCAACAGACATACAAACTAAAGAATTACA
AAAACAAATTACAAAAATTCAAAATTTTCGGGTTTATTACAGGGACAGCAGAGATCCACTTTGGCGCCG
Features (pLannotate 1.2.2; 31 found; start..end, strand, type, name):
     76..379     +  enhancer       CMV enhancer: human cytomegalovirus immediate early enhancer
    380..583     +  promoter       CMV promoter: human cytomegalovirus (CMV) immediate early promoter
    607..624     +  protein_bind   attB1 (fragment): mutant version of attB; core recombination site for the Gateway® BP reaction BP Clonase™
    633..2192    +  CDS            CACNB4: CACB4_HUMAN - Also known as CACNLB4. Experimental evidence at protein level: Swiss-Prot protein existence level 1. The beta subunit of voltage-dependent calcium channels contributes to the function of the calcium channel by increasing peak calcium current, shifting the voltage dependencies of activation and inactivation, modulating G protein inhibition and controlling the alpha-1 subunit membrane targeting. From Homo sapiens (Human).
   2200..2217    -  protein_bind   attB2 (fragment): mutant version of attB; core recombination site for the Gateway® BP reaction BP Clonase™
   2220..2261    +  CDS            V5 tag: epitope tag from simian virus 5
   2303..2891    +  misc_feature   WPRE: woodchuck hepatitis virus posttranscriptional regulatory element
   2942..2961    +  misc_feature   cPPT/CTS (fragment): central polypurine tract and central termination sequence of HIV-1
   2963..3196    +  LTR            3' LTR (ΔU3): self-inactivating 3' long terminal repeat (LTR) from HIV-1
   3274..3395    +  polyA_signal   SV40 poly(A) signal: SV40 polyadenylation signal
   3435..3570    +  rep_origin     SV40 ori: SV40 origin of replication
   3591..3609    -  promoter       T7 promoter: promoter for bacteriophage T7 RNA polymerase
   3617..3772    +  CDS            lacZα (fragment): LacZα fragment of β-galactosidase; lacZ fragment
   3777..4205    +  rep_origin     f1 ori (sequence partly withheld): f1 bacteriophage origin of replication; arrow indicates direction of (+) strand synthesis
   4258..4362    +  promoter       AmpR promoter: bla
   4363..5223    +  CDS            AmpR: β-lactamase; bla; confers resistance to ampicillin, carbenicillin, and related antibiotics
   5394..5982    +  rep_origin     ori: high-copy-number ColE1/pMB1/pBR322/pUC origin of replication
   6165..6257    +  CDS            lacI (fragment): lac repressor; lacI; The lac repressor binds to the lac operator to inhibit transcription in E. coli. This inhibition can be relieved by adding lactose or isopropyl-β-D-thiogalactopyranoside (IPTG).
   6270..6291    +  protein_bind   CAP binding site: CAP binding activates transcription in the presence of cAMP. E. coli catabolite activator protein
   6306..6336    +  promoter       lac promoter: promoter for the E. coli lac operon
   6344..6360    +  protein_bind   lac operator: The lac repressor binds to the lac operator to inhibit transcription in E. coli. This inhibition can be relieved by adding lactose or isopropyl-β-D-thiogalactopyranoside (IPTG). lac repressor encoded by lacI
   6405..6423    +  promoter       T3 promoter: promoter for bacteriophage T3 RNA polymerase
   6451..6677    +  promoter       RSV promoter: Rous sarcoma virus enhancer/promoter
   6678..6858    +  LTR            5' LTR (truncated): truncated 5' long terminal repeat (LTR) from HIV-1
   6905..7030    +  misc_feature   HIV-1 Ψ: packaging signal of human immunodeficiency virus type 1
   7014..7377    +  CDS            HIV-1 gag (fragment): gag protein from human immunodeficiency virus 1; gag
   7523..7756    +  misc_feature   RRE: The Rev response element (RRE) of HIV-1 allows for Rev-dependent mRNA export from the nucleus to the cytoplasm.
   8133..8159    +  CDS            Rev (fragment): human immunodeficiency virus 1 (HIV-1) Rev protein; rev; enhances nuclear export of unspliced and incompletely spliced viral mRNAs
   8160..8660    +  promoter       hPGK promoter: human phosphoglycerate kinase 1 promoter
   8672..9067    +  CDS            BSD: blasticidin S deaminase; Aspergillus terreus BSD; confers resistance to blasticidin
   9127..9244    +  misc_feature   cPPT/CTS: central polypurine tract and central termination sequence of HIV-1
