[The description below was written by a language model from this plasmid's Addgene catalogue record and pLannotate feature annotations shown in this document.]
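Description:
IDG_CACNB4_OE_1 is a mammalian overexpression plasmid for human CACNB4, built by Gateway cloning into the pLX304 backbone. Although the catalogue lists it simply as a mammalian expression vector, the annotated 9,285 nt sequence shows the architecture of a third-generation, self-inactivating HIV-1 lentiviral transfer vector. An RSV promoter is fused to a truncated 5' LTR and followed by the Ψ packaging signal, a gag fragment, the Rev response element and a cPPT/CTS, with a ΔU3 3' LTR closing the viral unit. These elements allow the genomic RNA to be transcribed, exported in a Rev-dependent manner and packaged when helper functions are supplied in trans. The U3 deletion inactivates the LTR promoter after integration.

Between the LTRs lie two expression units. A human PGK promoter drives blasticidin S deaminase, which permits blasticidin selection of transfected or transduced mammalian cells. Downstream, the CMV immediate early enhancer and promoter drive the CACNB4 open reading frame, which is flanked by attB1 and attB2 remnants of the Gateway recombination. A backbone-encoded V5 epitope tag follows the attB2 site, giving the C-terminal tag named in the record for detecting the protein. A WPRE after the tag enhances transcript stability and expression. CACNB4 encodes the β4 auxiliary subunit of voltage-dependent calcium channels, which modulates current amplitude, gating and membrane targeting of the α1 subunit.

In bacteria the plasmid is maintained through a ColE1/pUC-type origin and ampicillin resistance, although the catalogue describes it as low copy. The backbone also carries an f1 origin, an SV40 origin and poly(A) signal, lac regulatory fragments, and T7 and T3 promoters. The stated purpose is overexpression of CACNB4.
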