Addgene plasmid #161686: IDG_CACNB4_OE_1
Purpose: Overexpresses CACNB4
Depositing lab: Mike McManus. Depositing organization: University of California, San Francisco (UCSF).
Backbone
  Vector backbone: pLX304
  Vector type: Mammalian Expression
  Selectable markers: Blasticidin
Growth in bacteria
  Bacterial resistance: Ampicillin, 100 μg/mL
  Growth temperature: 30°C
  Growth strain: NEB Stable
  Copy number: Low Copy
Gene/Insert
  Gene/Insert name: CACNB4
  Species: H. sapiens (human)
  Entrez Gene: CACNB4 (a.k.a. CAB4, CACNLB4, EA5, EIG9, EJM, EJM4, EJM6)
  Tag / fusion protein: V5 (C terminal on backbone)
  Cloning method: Gateway Cloning
Terms and licenses: Academic/Nonprofit Terms; Industry Terms: Not Available to Industry
How to cite: IDG_CACNB4_OE_1 was a gift from Mike McManus (Addgene plasmid # 161686 ; http://n2t.net/addgene:161686 ; RRID:Addgene_161686)
