>Addgene plasmid #161686 | IDG_CACNB4_OE_1 | depositor partial sequence | sequence record 313385 | Partial Sequence
ATGTCCTCCTCCTCCTACGCCAAGAACGGGACCGCGGACGGGCCGCACTCCCCCACCTCGCAGGTGGCCC
GAGGCACCACAACCCGGAGGAGCAGGTTGAAAAGATCCGATGGCAGCACCACTTCGACCAGCTTCATCCT
CAGACAGGGTTCAGCGGATTCCTACACAAGCAGGCCGTCTGACTCCGATGTCTCTTTGGAAGAGGACCGG
GAAGCAATTCGACAGGAGAGAGAACAGCAAGCAGCTATCCAGCTTGAGAGAGCAAAGTCCAAACCTGTAG
CATTTGCCGTGAAGACAAATGTGAGCTACTGCGGCGCCCTGGACGAGGATGTGCCTGTTCCAAGCACAGC
TATCTCCTTTGATGCTAAAGACTTTCTACATATTAAAGAGAAATATAACAATGATTGGTGGATAGGAAGG
CTGGTGAAAGAGGGCTGTGAAATTGGCTTCATTCCAAGTCCACTCAGATTGGAGAACATACGGATCCAGC
AAGAACAAAAAAGAGGACGTTTTCACGGAGGGAAATCAAGTGGAAATTCTTCTTCAAGTCTTGGAGAAAT
GGTATCTGGGACATTCCGAGCAACTCCCACATCAACAGCAAAACAGAAGCAAAAAGTGACGGAGCACATT
CCTCCTTACGATGTTGTACCGTCAATGCGTCCGGTGGTGTTAGTGGGGCCGTCACTGAAAGGTTACGAGG
TAACAGACATGATGCAGAAAGCCCTCTTTGATTTCCTGAAGCACAGGTTTGATGGGAGGATTTCAATAAC
GAGAGTGACAGCTGACATTTCTCTTGCTAAGAGGTCTGTCCTAAATAATCCCAGCAAGAGAGCAATAATT
GAACGTTCGAACACCCGGTCCAGCTTAGCGGAAGTACAAAGTGAAATTGAAAGAATCTTTGAGTTGGCAA
GATCTTTGCAACTGGTTGTTCTTGATGCAGACACCATCAATCACCCAGCACAACTTATAAAGACTTCCTT
AGCACCAATTATTGTTCATGTAAAAGTCTCATCTCCAAAGGTTTTACAGCGGTTGATTAAATCTAGAGGA
AAGTCACAAAGTAAACACTTGAATGTTCAACTGGTGGCAGCTGATAAACTTGCACAATGCCCCCCAGAAA
TGTTTGATGTTATATTGGATGAAAATCAGCTTGAGGATGCATGTGAACATCTAGGGGAGTACCTGGAGGC
GTACTGGCGTGCCACCCACACAACCAGTAGCACACCCATGACCCCGCTGCTGGGAAGGAATTTGGGCTCC
ACGGCACTCTCACCATATCCCACAGCAATTTCTGGGTTACAGAGTCAGCGAATGAGGCACAGCAACCACT
CCACAGAGAACTCTCCAATTGAAAGACGAAGTCTAATGACCTCTGATGAAAATTATCACAATGAAAGGGC
TCGGAAGAGTAGGAACCGCTTGTCTTCCAGTTCTCAGCATAGCCGAGATCATTACCCTCTTGTGGAAGAA
GATTACCCTGACTCATACCAGGACACTTACAAACCCCATAGGAACCGAGGATCACCTGGGGGATATAGCC
ATGACTCCCGACATAGGCTTTTGCCAACTTTCTTGTACAAAGTGGTTGGTAAGCCTATCCCTAACCCTCT
CCTCGGTCTCGATTCTACGTAG
